>Addgene plasmid #191788 | pFA6a-kanMX6-pSPR3 | addgene full sequence | sequence record 377872 | Addgene NGS Result
GCCGCCAGCTGAAGCTTCGTACGCCATTTTGAGATCCGGGTTTTAATAAAAATTCAATGACGCAAAAGGA
ATTTTAGGTTTTTATTATTTATTTATTTATTTCTGTTAATTGATCCTTCTCTTTCCACTACCAACAACAA
AAAAGGGGGGAAAAAGATGTATAATCTAAAAGACACTAATCTGCTCTTGATATCCTTATTATGTAATGGA
ATAACTCATATAAATGTAAAATAGAACTTCAAATTAATATTATAATGATAGTCGAGGTCAGACACACTTA
TAATACATTAAGTAAAGAAAAAAAAATGTCTGTCATCGAGGTCTCTTTTGTGTCGCTAACAAAACATCAC
TAAATACGAAGACACTTTGCATGGGAAGGATGCAGCAAATGGCAAACTAACGGGCCATTGATTGGTTTAC
CTCTTCTATTTGTATTACGACCAGAAAGAACGAATGGTTTTCATGTTTAGCTTGCCTCGTCCCCGCCGGG
TCACCCGGCCAGCGACATGGAGGCCCAGAATACCCTCCTTGACAGTCTTGACGTGCGCAGCTCAGGGGCA
TGATGTGACTGTCGCCCGTACATTTAGCCCATACATCCCCATGTATAATCATTTGCATCCATACATTTTG
ATGGCCGCACGGCGCGAAGCAAAAATTACGGCTCCTCGCTGCAGACCTGCGAGCAGGGAAACGCTCCCCT
CACAGACGCGTTGAATTGTCCCCACGCCGCGCCCCTGTAGAGAAATATAAAAGGTTAGGATTTGCCACTG
AGGTTCTTCTTTCATATACTTCCTTTTAAAATCTTGCTAGGATACAGTTCTCACATCACATCCGAACATA
AACAACCATGGGTAAGGAAAAGACTCACGTTTCGAGGCCGCGATTAAATTCCAACATGGATGCTGATTTA
TATGGGTATAAATGGGCTCGCGATAATGTCGGGCAATCAGGTGCGACAATCTATCGATTGTATGGGAAGC
CCGATGCGCCAGAGTTGTTTCTGAAACATGGCAAAGGTAGCGTTGCCAATGATGTTACAGATGAGATGGT
CAGACTAAACTGGCTGACGGAATTTATGCCTCTTCCGACCATCAAGCATTTTATCCGTACTCCTGATGAT
GCATGGTTACTCACCACTGCGATCCCCGGCAAAACAGCATTCCAGGTATTAGAAGAATATCCTGATTCAG
GTGAAAATATTGTTGATGCGCTGGCAGTGTTCCTGCGCCGGTTGCATTCGATTCCTGTTTGTAATTGTCC
TTTTAACAGCGATCGCGTATTTCGTCTCGCTCAGGCGCAATCACGAATGAATAACGGTTTGGTTGATGCG
AGTGATTTTGATGACGAGCGTAATGGCTGGCCTGTTGAACAAGTCTGGAAAGAAATGCATAAGCTTTTGC
CATTCTCACCGGATTCAGTCGTCACTCATGGTGATTTCTCACTTGATAACCTTATTTTTGACGAGGGGAA
ATTAATAGGTTGTATTGATGTTGGACGAGTCGGAATCGCAGACCGATACCAGGATCTTGCCATCCTATGG
AACTGCCTCGGTGAGTTTTCTCCTTCATTACAGAAACGGCTTTTTCAAAAATATGGTATTGATAATCCTG
ATATGAATAAATTGCAGTTTCATTTGATGCTCGATGAGTTTTTCTAATCAGTACTGACAATAAAAAGATT
CTTGTTTTCAAGAACTTGTCATTTGTATAGTTTTTTTATATTGTAGTTGTTCTATTTTAATCAAATGTTA
GCGTGATTTATATTTTTTTTCGCCTCGACATCATCTGCCCAGATGCGAAGTTAAGTGCGCAGAAAGTAAT
ATCATGCGTCAATCGTATGTGAATGCTGGTCGCTATACTGCTGTCGATTCGATACTAACGCCGCCATCCA
GTTTAAACGAGCTCGAATTCATCGATGATATCAGATCCACTAGTGGCCTATGCGGCCGCGGATCTGCCGG
TCTCCCTATAGTGAGTCGTATTAATTTCGATAAGCCAGGTTAACCTGCATTAATGAATCGGCCAACGCGC
GGGGAGAGGCGGTTTGCGTATTGGGCGCTCTTCCGCTTCCTCGCTCACTGACTCGCTGCGCTCGGTCGTT
CGGCTGCGGCGAGCGGTATCAGCTCACTCAAAGGCGGTAATACGGTTATCCACAGAATCAGGGGATAACG
CAGGAAAGAACATGTGAGCAAAAGGCCAGCAAAAGGCCAGGAACCGTAAAAAGGCCGCGTTGCTGGCGTT
TTTCCATAGGCTCCGCCCCCCTGACGAGCATCACAAAAATCGACGCTCAAGTCAGAGGTGGCGAAACCCG
ACAGGACTATAAAGATACCAGGCGTTTCCCCCTGGAAGCTCCCTCGTGCGCTCTCCTGTTCCGACCCTGC
CGCTTACCGGATACCTGTCCGCCTTTCTCCCTTCGGGAAGCGTGGCGCTTTCTCATAGCTCACGCTGTAG
GTATCTCAGTTCGGTGTAGGTCGTTCGCTCCAAGCTGGGCTGTGTGCACGAACCCCCCGTTCAGCCCGAC
CGCTGCGCCTTATCCGGTAACTATCGTCTTGAGTCCAACCCGGTAAGACACGACTTATCGCCACTGGCAG
CAGCCACTGGTAACAGGATTAGCAGAGCGAGGTATGTAGGCGGTGCTACAGAGTTCTTGAAGTGGTGGCC
TAACTACGGCTACACTAGAAGAACAGTATTTGGTATCTGCGCTCTGCTGAAGCCAGTTACCTTCGGAAAA
AGAGTTGGTAGCTCTTGATCCGGCAAACAAACCACCGCTGGTAGCGGTGGTTTTTTTGTTTGCAAGCAGC
AGATTACGCGCAGAAAAAAAGGATCTCAAGAAGATCCTTTGATCTTTTCTACGGGGTCTGACGCTCAGTG
GAACGAAAACTCACGTTAAGGGATTTTGGTCATGAGATTATCAAAAAGGATCTTCACCTAGATCCTTTTA
AATTAAAAATGAAGTTTTAAATCAATCTAAAGTATATATGAGTAAACTTGGTCTGACAGTTACCAATGCT
TAATCAGTGAGGCACCTATCTCAGCGATCTGTCTATTTCGTTCATCCATAGTTGCCTGACTCCCCGTCGT
GTAGATAACTACGATACGGGAGGGCTTACCATCTGGCCCCAGTGCTGCAATGATACCGCGAGACCCACGC
TCACCGGCTCCAGATTTATCAGCAATAAACCAGCCAGCCGGAAGGGCCGAGCGCAGAAGTGGTCCTGCAA
CTTTATCCGCCTCCATCCAGTCTATTAATTGTTGCCGGGAAGCTAGAGTAAGTAGTTCGCCAGTTAATAG
TTTGCGCAACGTTGTTGCCATTGCTACAGGCATCGTGGTGTCACGCTCGTCGTTTGGTATGGCTTCATTC
AGCTCCGGTTCCCAACGATCAAGGCGAGTTACATGATCCCCCATGTTGTGCAAAAAAGCGGTTAGCTCCT
TCGGTCCTCCGATCGTTGTCAGAAGTAAGTTGGCCGCAGTGTTATCACTCATGGTTATGGCAGCACTGCA
TAATTCTCTTACTGTCATGCCATCCGTAAGATGCTTTTCTGTGACTGGTGAGTACTCAACCAAGTCATTC
TGAGAATAGTGTATGCGGCGACCGAGTTGCTCTTGCCCGGCGTCAATACGGGATAATACCGCGCCACATA
GCAGAACTTTAAAAGTGCTCATCATTGGAAAACGTTCTTCGGGGCGAAAACTCTCAAGGATCTTACCGCT
GTTGAGATCCAGTTCGATGTAACCCACTCGTGCACCCAACTGATCTTCAGCATCTTTTACTTTCACCAGC
GTTTCTGGGTGAGCAAAAACAGGAAGGCAAAATGCCGCAAAAAAGGGAATAAGGGCGACACGGAAATGTT
GAATACTCATACTCTTCCTTTTTCAATATTATTGAAGCATTTATCAGGGTTATTGTCTCATGAGCGGATA
CATATTTGAATGTATTTAGAAAAATAAACAAATAGGGGTTCCGCGCACATTTCCCCGAAAAGTGCCACCT
GACGTCTAAGAAACCATTATTATCATGACATTAACCTATAAAAATAGGCGTATCACGAGGCCCTTTCGTC
TCGCGCGTTTCGGTGATGACGGTGAAAACCTCTGACACATGCAGCTCCCGGAGACGGTCACAGCTTGTCT
GTAAGCGGATGCCGGGAGCAGACAAGCCCGTCAGGGCGCGTCAGCGGGTGTTGGCGGGTGTCGGGGCTGG
CTTAACTATGCGGCATCAGAGCAGATTGTACTGAGAGTGCACCATATGGACATATTGTCGTTAGAACGCG
GCTACAATTAATACATAACCTTATGTATCATACACATACGATTTAGGTGACACTATAGAACGCG
Features (pLannotate 1.2.2; 9 found; start..end, strand, type, name):
    504..1860    +  gene           kanMX: yeast selectable marker conferring kanamycin resistance (Wach et al., 1994)
   1965..1983    -  promoter       T7 promoter: promoter for bacteriophage T7 RNA polymerase
   2005..2058    -  CDS            lacI (fragment): lac repressor; lacI; The lac repressor binds to the lac operator to inhibit transcription in E. coli. This inhibition can be relieved by adding lactose or isopropyl-β-D-thiogalactopyranoside (IPTG).
   2241..2829    -  rep_origin     ori: high-copy-number ColE1/pMB1/pBR322/pUC origin of replication
   3000..3860    -  CDS            AmpR: β-lactamase; bla; confers resistance to ampicillin, carbenicillin, and related antibiotics
   3861..3965    -  promoter       AmpR promoter: bla
   4060..4095    +  CDS            rop (fragment): Rop protein, which maintains plasmids at low copy number; rop
   4197..4248    +  misc_feature   bom (fragment): basis of mobility region from pBR322
   4311..4329    +  promoter       SP6 promoter: promoter for bacteriophage SP6 RNA polymerase
