[The description below was written by a language model from this plasmid's Addgene catalogue record and pLannotate feature annotations shown in this document.]
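Description:
pFA6a-kanMX6-pSPR3 is a 4,334 bp yeast genomic-targeting plasmid built on the pFA6a backbone, a small E. coli vector that has no yeast replication origin. Plasmids of this family generally serve as PCR templates for integration modules rather than being maintained in yeast. It is propagated in bacteria through a high-copy ColE1/pUC-type origin and selected with ampicillin via the β-lactamase gene and its native promoter. Short annotated fragments of lacI, rop and the pBR322 bom region appear to be backbone remnants rather than functional elements. SP6 and T7 promoters sit on either side of the insert region and are listed as the sequencing primer sites.

The recorded insert, about 1.9 kb, combines the kanMX marker with the promoter of the S. cerevisiae SPR3 gene. kanMX confers G418 resistance in yeast, allowing selection of integrants. The stated purpose is yeast gene induction with a meiotic promoter. This implies that the marker-plus-promoter cassette is targeted immediately upstream of a chromosomal open reading frame, so that the gene comes under SPR3 promoter control and is expressed during the meiotic and sporulation programme rather than from its own promoter.

The automated feature table annotates kanMX (positions 504 to 1860) but does not annotate the SPR3 promoter itself. The unannotated stretch between the SP6 promoter and kanMX could accommodate it, but the record does not state its exact location, length or orientation relative to the marker. The record also gives no cloning method or target genes.
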