Addgene plasmid #191788: pFA6a-kanMX6-pSPR3
Purpose: Yeast gene induction with meiotic promoter
Depositing lab: Dean Dawson. Depositing organization: Oklahoma Medical Research Foundation.
Backbone
  Vector backbone: pFA6a
  Backbone size w/o insert (bp): 2446
  Total vector size (bp): 4334
  Vector type: Yeast genomic targeting
  Selectable markers: Kanamycin (select with G418)
Growth in bacteria
  Bacterial resistance: Ampicillin, 100 μg/mL
  Growth temperature: 37°C
  Growth strain: DH5alpha
  Copy number: Unknown
Gene/Insert
  Gene/Insert name: KanMX pSPR3
  Species: S. cerevisiae (budding yeast)
  Insert size (bp): 1886
  Cloning method: Unknown
  Sequencing primers: 5′ SP6; 3′ T7
Terms and licenses: Academic/Nonprofit Terms; Industry Terms: Not Available to Industry
How to cite: pFA6a-kanMX6-pSPR3 was a gift from Dean Dawson (Addgene plasmid # 191788 ; http://n2t.net/addgene:191788 ; RRID:Addgene_191788)
